Addgene plasmid #13159: pc3XB-ZF109
Depositing lab: Keith Joung. Depositing organization: Massachusetts General Hospital. Publication: Standardized reagents and protocols for engineering zinc finger nucleases by modular assembly. Wright DA, Thibodeau-Beganny S, Sander JD, Winfrey RJ, Hirsh AS, Eichtinger M, Fu F, Porteus MH, Dobbs D, Voytas DF, Joung JK. Nat Protoc. 2006;1(3):1637-52. doi: 10.1038/nprot.2006.259 PubMed 17406455.
Backbone
  Vector backbone: pc3XB
  Backbone manufacturer: Modified Invitrogen pcDNA3
  Backbone size w/o insert (bp): 5400
  Vector type: Mammalian Expression
  Selectable markers: Neomycin (select with G418)
Growth in bacteria
  Bacterial resistance: Ampicillin, 100 μg/mL
  Growth temperature: 37°C
  Growth strain: XL1 Blue
  Copy number: High Copy
Gene/Insert
  Gene/Insert name: ZF109
  Insert size (bp): 90
  Cloning method: Restriction Enzyme; 5′ cloning site XbaI (not destroyed); 3′ cloning site BamHI (not destroyed)
  Sequencing primers: 5′ T7
Terms and licenses: Academic/Nonprofit Terms; Industry Terms: Not Available to Industry
Depositor comments: Part of the Zinc Finger Consortium Modular Assembly Kit v1.0. Finger protein sequence: PGEKPFMCTWSYCGKRFTDRSALARHKRTH. Target DNA sequence: GTC. This zinc finger is derived from the ToolGen module set. ToolGen ZF ID: 5. ToolGen ZF Name: dsar.
How to cite: pc3XB-ZF109 was a gift from Keith Joung (Addgene plasmid # 13159 ; http://n2t.net/addgene:13159 ; RRID:Addgene_13159)
