[The description below was written by a language model from this plasmid's Addgene catalogue record and pLannotate feature annotations shown in this document.]
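Description:
pc3XB-ZF109 is a mammalian expression plasmid that serves mainly as an archive and source vector for a single engineered zinc finger module, ZF109, in the Zinc Finger Consortium Modular Assembly Kit v1.0. The backbone, pc3XB, is a modified version of pcDNA3. It replicates at high copy in E. coli from a ColE1/pUC-type origin under ampicillin selection (AmpR with its own bla promoter). It also carries an f1 origin, which allows single-stranded DNA production. For mammalian cells, an SV40 early promoter drives a neomycin phosphotransferase gene followed by an SV40 poly(A) signal, allowing G418 selection. The short bom, lac promoter/operator, lacI, ble and HIV-1 LTR hits in the automated annotation are only fragments, most likely backbone remnants or chance matches rather than functional parts.

The payload is a roughly 90 bp insert encoding one zinc finger of about 30 amino acids. It derives from the ToolGen module set (ToolGen name "dsar") and is recorded as recognising the DNA triplet GTC. The insert sits between XbaI and BamHI sites, both preserved after cloning. The feature table does not annotate the insert itself, but the unannotated gap between the T7 promoter and the bGH polyadenylation signal, downstream of the CMV enhancer/promoter, is consistent with its position.

Retaining the flanking restriction sites fits the kit's purpose. Individual finger modules are excised and joined in series by restriction-based modular assembly to build multi-finger arrays against longer target sequences. These arrays can then be used to construct zinc finger nucleases for targeted genome modification. The T7 promoter also provides the priming site for sequencing the insert.
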