Features (pLannotate 1.2.2; 19 found; start..end, strand, type, name):
     28..80      -  misc_feature   bom (fragment): basis of mobility region from pBR322
    235..614     +  enhancer       CMV enhancer: human cytomegalovirus immediate early enhancer
    615..818     +  promoter       CMV promoter: human cytomegalovirus (CMV) immediate early promoter
    814..847     +  LTR            5' LTR (truncated) (fragment): truncated 5' long terminal repeat (LTR) from HIV-1
    863..881     +  promoter       T7 promoter: promoter for bacteriophage T7 RNA polymerase
   1068..1292    +  polyA_signal   bGH poly(A) signal: bovine growth hormone polyadenylation signal
   1296..1317    +  promoter       SV40 promoter (fragment): SV40 enhancer and early promoter
   1338..1766    +  rep_origin     f1 ori (sequence partly withheld): f1 bacteriophage origin of replication; arrow indicates direction of (+) strand synthesis
   1780..2109    +  promoter       SV40 promoter: SV40 enhancer and early promoter
   2180..2971    +  CDS            neo: KKA2_KLEPN - Also known as kan, nptII. Experimental evidence at protein level: Swiss-Prot protein existence level 1. Resistance to kanamycin, neomycin, paromomycin, ribostamycin, butirosin and gentamicin B. From Klebsiella pneumoniae.
   2995..3153    +  CDS            ble (fragment): BLE_KLEPN - Experimental evidence at protein level: Swiss-Prot protein existence level 1. Binding protein with a strong affinity to the bleomycin family of antibiotics. Binds to CL990; an antimitotic-antibiotic compound. From Klebsiella pneumoniae.
   3148..3269    +  polyA_signal   SV40 poly(A) signal: SV40 polyadenylation signal
   3342..3358    -  protein_bind   lac operator: The lac repressor binds to the lac operator to inhibit transcription in E. coli. This inhibition can be relieved by adding lactose or isopropyl-β-D-thiogalactopyranoside (IPTG). lac repressor encoded by lacI
   3366..3396    -  promoter       lac promoter: promoter for the E. coli lac operon
   3411..3432    -  protein_bind   CAP binding site: CAP binding activates transcription in the presence of cAMP. E. coli catabolite activator protein
   3445..3537    -  CDS            lacI (fragment): lac repressor; lacI; The lac repressor binds to the lac operator to inhibit transcription in E. coli. This inhibition can be relieved by adding lactose or isopropyl-β-D-thiogalactopyranoside (IPTG).
   3720..4305    -  rep_origin     ori: high-copy-number ColE1/pMB1/pBR322/pUC origin of replication
   4476..5336    -  CDS            AmpR: β-lactamase; bla; confers resistance to ampicillin, carbenicillin, and related antibiotics
   5337..5441    -  promoter       AmpR promoter: bla
>Addgene plasmid #13159 | pc3XB-ZF109 | depositor full sequence | sequence record 7508 | Author sequence
GACGGATCGGGAGATCTCCCGATCCCCTATGGTGCACTCTCAGTACAATCTGCTCTGATGCCGCATAGTT
AAGCCAGTATCTGCTCCCTGCTTGTGTGTTGGAGGTCGCTGAGTAGTGCGCGAGCAAAATTTAAGCTACA
ACAAGGCAAGGCTTGACCGACAATTGCATGAAGAATCTGCTTAGGGTTAGGCGTTTTGCGCTGCTTCGCG
ATGTACGGGCCAGATATACGCGTTGACATTGATTATTGACTAGTTATTAATAGTAATCAATTACGGGGTC
ATTAGTTCATAGCCCATATATGGAGTTCCGCGTTACATAACTTACGGTAAATGGCCCGCCTGGCTGACCG
CCCAACGACCCCCGCCCATTGACGTCAATAATGACGTATGTTCCCATAGTAACGCCAATAGGGACTTTCC
ATTGACGTCAATGGGTGGAGTATTTACGGTAAACTGCCCACTTGGCAGTACATCAAGTGTATCATATGCC
AAGTACGCCCCCTATTGACGTCAATGACGGTAAATGGCCCGCCTGGCATTATGCCCAGTACATGACCTTA
TGGGACTTTCCTACTTGGCAGTACATCTACGTATTAGTCATCGCTATTACCATGGTGATGCGGTTTTGGC
AGTACATCAATGGGCGTGGATAGCGGTTTGACTCACGGGGATTTCCAAGTCTCCACCCCATTGACGTCAA
TGGGAGTTTGTTTTGGCACCAAAATCAACGGGACTTTCCAAAATGTCGTAACAACTCCGCCCCATTGACG
CAAATGGGCGGTAGGCGTGTACGGTGGGAGGTCTATATAAGCAGAGCTCTCTGGCTAACTAGAGAACCCA
CTGCTTACTGGCTTATCGAAATTAATACGACTCACTATAGGGAGACCCAAGCTGGCTAGCGTTTAAACGG
GCCCTCTAGACCCGGGGAGAAGCCTTTTATGTGCACCTGGAGCTACTGCGGTAAACGCTTCACGGATCGC
TCTGCGTTAGCGCGCCACAAACGTACCCATACCGGTGGATCCTCTGCACAGTAGTAAGCTTAAGTTTAAA
CCGCTGATCAGCCTCGACTGTGCCTTCTAGTTGCCAGCCATCTGTTGTTTGCCCCTCCCCCGTGCCTTCC
TTGACCCTGGAAGGTGCCACTCCCACTGTCCTTTCCTAATAAAATGAGGAAATTGCATCGCATTGTCTGA
GTAGGTGTCATTCTATTCTGGGGGGTGGGGTGGGGCAGGACAGCAAGGGGGAGGATTGGGAAGACAATAG
CAGGCATGCTGGGGATGCGGTGGGCTCTATGGCTTCTGAGGCGGAAAGAACCAGCTGGGGCTCTAGGGGG
TATCCCC
[124 nt withheld, positions 1338-1461]
C
[91 nt withheld, positions 1463-1553]
A
[49 nt withheld, positions 1555-1603]
CCTTTGACGTTGGAGTCCACGTTCTTT
[37 nt withheld, positions 1631-1667]
ACCCTATCTCGGTCTATTCTTTTGATTTATAAGGGATTTTGCCGATTTCGGCCTATTGGTTAAAAAATGA
GCTGATTTAACAAAAATTTAACGCGAATTAATTCTGTGGAATGTGTGTCAGTTAGGGTGTGGAAAGTCCC
CAGGCTCCCCAGCAGGCAGAAGTATGCAAAGCATGCATCTCAATTAGTCAGCAACCAGGTGTGGAAAGTC
CCCAGGCTCCCCAGCAGGCAGAAGTATGCAAAGCATGCATCTCAATTAGTCAGCAACCATAGTCCCGCCC
CTAACTCCGCCCATCCCGCCCCTAACTCCGCCCAGTTCCGCCCATTCTCCGCCCCATGGCTGACTAATTT
TTTTTATTTATGCAGAGGCCGAGGCCGCCTCTGCCTCTGAGCTATTCCAGAAGTAGTGAGGAGGCTTTTT
TGGAGGCCTAGGCTTTTGCAAAAAGCTCCCGGCCGGGAGCTTGTATATCCATTTTCGGATCTGATCAAGA
GACAGGATGAGGATCGTTTCGCATGATTGAACAAGATGGATTGCACGCAGGTTCTCCGGCCGCTTGGGTG
GAGAGGCTATTCGGCTATGACTGGGCACAACAGACAATCGGCTGCTCTGATGCCGCCGTGTTCCGGCTGT
CAGCGCAGGGGCGCCCGGTTCTTTTTGTCAAGACCGACCTGTCCGGTGCCCTGAATGAACTGCAGGACGA
GGCAGCGCGGCTATCGTGGCTGGCCACGACGGGCGTTCCTTGCGCAGCTGTGCTCGACGTTGTCACTGAA
GCGGGAAGGGACTGGCTGCTATTGGGCGAAGTGCCGGGGCAGGATCTCCTGTCATCTCACCTTGCTCCTG
CCGAGAAAGTATCCATCATGGCTGATGCAATGCGGCGGCTGCATACGCTTGATCCGGCTACCTGCCCATT
CGACCACCAAGCGAAACATCGCATCGAGCGAGCACGTACTCGGATGGAAGCCGGTCTTGTCGATCAGGAT
GATCTGGACGAAGAGCATCAGGGGCTCGCGCCAGCCGAACTGTTCGCCAGGCTCAAGGCGCGCATGCCCG
ACGGCGAGGATCTCGTCGTGACCCATGGCGATGCCTGCTTGCCGAATATCATGGTGGAAAATGGCCGCTT
TTCTGGATTCATCGACTGTGGCCGGCTGGGTGTGGCGGACCGCTATCAGGACATAGCGTTGGCTACCCGT
GATATTGCTGAAGAGCTTGGCGGCGAATGGGCTGACCGCTTCCTCGTGCTTTACGGTATCGCCGCTCCCG
ATTCGCAGCGCATCGCCTTCTATCGCCTTCTTGACGAGTTCTTCTGAGCGGGACTCTGGGGTTCGAAATG
ACCGACCAAGCGACGCCCAACCTGCCATCACGAGATTTCGATTCCACCGCCGCCTTCTATGAAAGGTTGG
GCTTCGGAATCGTTTTCCGGGACGCCGGCTGGATGATCCTCCAGCGCGGGGATCTCATGCTGGAGTTCTT
CGCCCACCCCAACTTGTTTATTGCAGCTTATAATGGTTACAAATAAAGCAATAGCATCACAAATTTCACA
AATAAAGCATTTTTTTCACTGCATTCTAGTTGTGGTTTGTCCAAACTCATCAATGTATCTTATCATGTCT
GTATACCGTCGACCTCTAGCTAGAGCTTGGCGTAATCATGGTCATAGCTGTTTCCTGTGTGAAATTGTTA
TCCGCTCACAATTCCACACAACATACGAGCCGGAAGCATAAAGTGTAAAGCCTGGGGTGCCTAATGAGTG
AGCTAACTCACATTAATTGCGTTGCGCTCACTGCCCGCTTTCCAGTCGGGAAACCTGTCGTGCCAGCTGC
ATTAATGAATCGGCCAACGCGCGGGGAGAGGCGGTTTGCGTATTGGGCGCTCTTCCGCTTCCTCGCTCAC
TGACTCGCTGCGCTCGGTCGTTCGGCTGCGGCGAGCGGTATCAGCTCACTCAAAGGCGGTAATACGGTTA
TCCACAGAATCAGGGGATAACGCAGGAAAGAACATGTGAGCAAAAGGCCAGCAAAAGGCCAGGAACCGTA
AAAAGGCCGCGTTGCTGGCGTTTTTCCATAGGCTCCGCCCCCCTGACGAGCATCACAAAAATCGACGCTC
AAGTCAGAGGTGGCGAAACCCGACAGGACTATAAAGATACCAGGCGTTTCCCCCTGGAAGCTCCCTCGTG
CGCTCTCCTGTTCCGACCCTGCCGCTTACCGGATACCTGTCCGCCTTTCTCCCTTCGGGAAGCGTGGCGC
TTTCTCATAGCTCACGCTGTAGGTATCTCAGTTCGGTGTAGGTCGTTCGCTCCAAGCTGGGCTGTGTGCA
CGAACCCCCCGTTCAGCCCGACCGCTGCGCCTTATCCGGTAACTATCGTCTTGAGTCCAACCCGGTAAGA
CACGACTTATCGCCACTGGCAGCAGCCACTGGTAACAGGATTAGCAGAGCGAGGTATGTAGGCGGTGCTA
CAGAGTTCTTGAAGTGGTGGCCTAACTACGGCTACACTAGAAGAACAGTATTTGGTATCTGCGCTCTGCT
GAAGCCAGTTACCTTCGGAAAAAGAGTTGGTAGCTCTTGATCCGGCAAACAAACCACCGCTGGTAGCGGT
TTTTTTGTTTGCAAGCAGCAGATTACGCGCAGAAAAAAAGGATCTCAAGAAGATCCTTTGATCTTTTCTA
CGGGGTCTGACGCTCAGTGGAACGAAAACTCACGTTAAGGGATTTTGGTCATGAGATTATCAAAAAGGAT
CTTCACCTAGATCCTTTTAAATTAAAAATGAAGTTTTAAATCAATCTAAAGTATATATGAGTAAACTTGG
TCTGACAGTTACCAATGCTTAATCAGTGAGGCACCTATCTCAGCGATCTGTCTATTTCGTTCATCCATAG
TTGCCTGACTCCCCGTCGTGTAGATAACTACGATACGGGAGGGCTTACCATCTGGCCCCAGTGCTGCAAT
GATACCGCGAGACCCACGCTCACCGGCTCCAGATTTATCAGCAATAAACCAGCCAGCCGGAAGGGCCGAG
CGCAGAAGTGGTCCTGCAACTTTATCCGCCTCCATCCAGTCTATTAATTGTTGCCGGGAAGCTAGAGTAA
GTAGTTCGCCAGTTAATAGTTTGCGCAACGTTGTTGCCATTGCTACAGGCATCGTGGTGTCACGCTCGTC
GTTTGGTATGGCTTCATTCAGCTCCGGTTCCCAACGATCAAGGCGAGTTACATGATCCCCCATGTTGTGC
AAAAAAGCGGTTAGCTCCTTCGGTCCTCCGATCGTTGTCAGAAGTAAGTTGGCCGCAGTGTTATCACTCA
TGGTTATGGCAGCACTGCATAATTCTCTTACTGTCATGCCATCCGTAAGATGCTTTTCTGTGACTGGTGA
GTACTCAACCAAGTCATTCTGAGAATAGTGTATGCGGCGACCGAGTTGCTCTTGCCCGGCGTCAATACGG
GATAATACCGCGCCACATAGCAGAACTTTAAAAGTGCTCATCATTGGAAAACGTTCTTCGGGGCGAAAAC
TCTCAAGGATCTTACCGCTGTTGAGATCCAGTTCGATGTAACCCACTCGTGCACCCAACTGATCTTCAGC
ATCTTTTACTTTCACCAGCGTTTCTGGGTGAGCAAAAACAGGAAGGCAAAATGCCGCAAAAAAGGGAATA
AGGGCGACACGGAAATGTTGAATACTCATACTCTTCCTTTTTCAATATTATTGAAGCATTTATCAGGGTT
ATTGTCTCATGAGCGGATACATATTTGAATGTATTTAGAAAAATAAACAAATAGGGGTTCCGCGCACATT
TCCCCGAAAAGTGCCACCTGACGTC
