>Addgene plasmid #13159 | pc3XB-ZF109 | addgene partial sequence | sequence record 19543 | CMV-F 5'-CGCAAATGGGCGGTAGGCGTG-3'
AGCAGAGCTCTCTGGCTACTAGAGAACCCACTGCTTACTGGCTTATCGAAATTAATACGACTCACTATAG
GGAGACCCAAGCTGGCTAGCGTTTAAACGGGCCCTCTAGACCCGGGGAGAAGCCTTTTATGTGCACCTGG
AGCTACTGCGGTAAACGCTTCACGGATCGCTCTGCGTTAGCGCGCCACAAACGTACCCATACCGGTGGAT
CCTCTGCACAGTAGTAAGCTTAAGTTTAAACCGCTGATCAGCCTCGACTGTGCCTTCTAGTTGCCAGCCA
TCTGTTGTTTGCCCCTCCCCCGTGCCTTCCTTGACCCTGGAAGGTGCCACTCCCACTGTCCTTTCCTAAT
AAAATGAGGAAATTGCATCGCATTGTCTGAGTAGGTGTCATTCTATTCTGGGGGGTGGGGTGGGGCAGGA
CAGCAAGGGGGAGGATTGGGAAGACAATAGCAGGCATGCTGGGGATGCGGTGGGCTCTATGGCTTCTGAG
GCGGAAAGAA
